>Addgene plasmid #162364 | pC0.312 ECK120029600 | addgene full sequence | sequence record 323952 | Addgene NGS Result
GAGATACCTACAGCGTGAGCTATGAGAAAGCGCCACGCTTCCCGAAGGGAGAAAGGCGGACAGGTATCCG
GTAAGCGGCAGGGTCGGAACAGGAGAGCGCACGAGGGAGCTTCCAGGGGGAAACGCCTGGTATCTTTATA
GTCCTGTCGGGTTTCGCCACCTCTGACTTGAGCGTCGATTTTTGTGATGCTCGTCAGGGGGGCGGAGCCT
ATGGAAAAACGCCAGCAACGCGGCCTTTTTACGGTTCCTGGCCTTTTGCTGGCCTTTTGCTCACATGTTC
TTTCCTGCGTTATCCCCTGATTCTGTGGATAACCGTATTACCGCCTTTGAGTGAGCTGATACCGCTCGCC
GCAGCCGAACGACCGAGCGCAGCGAGTCAGTGAGCGAGGAAGCGGAAGAGCGCCCAATACGCAAACCGCC
TCTCCCCGCGCGTTGGCCGATTCATTAATCACTCTGTGGTCTCAGCTTTTCAGCCAAAAAACTTAAGACC
GCCGGTCTTGTCCACTACCTTGCAGTAATGCGGTGGACAGGATCGGCGGTTTTCTTTTCTCTTCTCAACG
CTTGAGACCACGAAGTGGCTCTTCAGTGGACGAAAGGGCCTCGTGATACGCCTATTTTTATAGGTTAATG
TCATGATAATAATGGTTTCTTAGACGTCAGGTGGCACTTTTCGGGGAAATGTGCGCGGAACCCCTATTTG
TTTATTTTTCTAAATACATTCAAATATGTATCCGCTCATGAGACAATAACCCTGATAAATGCTTCAATAA
TATTGAAAAAGGAAGAGTATGCGCTCACGCAACTGGTCCAGAACCTTGACCGAACGCAGCGGTGGTAACG
GCGCAGTGGCGGTTTTCATGGCTTGTTATGACTGTTTTTTTTTGGGGTACAGTCTATGCCTCGGGCATCC
AAGCAGCAAGCGCGTTACGCCGTGGGTCGATGTTTGATGTTATGGAGCAGCAACGATGTTACGCAGCAGG
GCAGTCGCCCTAAAACAAAGTTAAACATCATGAGGGAAGCGGTGATCGCCGAAGTATCGACTCAACTATC
AGAGGTAGTTGGCGTCATCGAGCGCCATCTCGAACCGACGTTGCTGGCCGTACATTTGTACGGCTCCGCA
GTGGATGGCGGCCTGAAGCCACACAGCGATATTGATTTGCTGGTTACGGTGACCGTAAGGCTTGATGAAA
CAACGCGGCGAGCTTTGATCAACGACCTTTTGGAAACTTCGGCTTCCCCTGGAGAGAGCGAGATTCTCCG
CGCTGTAGAAGTCACCATTGTTGTGCACGACGACATCATTCCGTGGCGTTATCCAGCTAAGCGCGAACTG
CAATTTGGAGAATGGCAGCGCAATGACATTCTTGCAGGTATCTTCGAGCCAGCCACGATCGACATTGATC
TGGCTATCTTGCTGACAAAAGCAAGAGAACATAGCGTTGCCTTGGTAGGTCCAGCGGCGGAGGAACTCTT
TGATCCGGTTCCTGAACAGGATCTATTTGAGGCGCTAAATGAAACCTTAACGCTATGGAACTCGCCGCCC
GACTGGGCTGGCGATGAGCGAAATGTAGTGCTTACGTTGTCCCGCATTTGGTACAGCGCAGTAACCGGCA
AAATCGCGCCGAAGGATGTCGCTGCCGACTGGGCAATGGAGCGCCTGCCGGCCCAGTATCAGCCCGTCAT
ACTTGAAGCTAGACAGGCTTATCTTGGACAAGAAGAAGATCGCTTGGCCTCGCGCGCAGATCAGTTGGAA
GAATTTGTCCATTACGTAAAAGGCGAGATCACCAAGGTAGTCGGCAAATAACTGTCAGACCAAGTTTACT
CATATATACTTTAGATTGATTTAAAACTTCATTTTTAATTTAAAAGGATCTAGGTGAAGATCCTTTTTGA
TAATCTCATGACCAAAATCCCTTAACGTGAGTTTTCGTTCCACTGAGCGTCAGACCCCGTAGAAAAGATC
AAAGGATCTTCTTGAGATCCTTTTTTTCTGCGCGTAATCTGCTGCTTGCAAACAAAAAAACCACCGCTAC
CAGCGGTGGTTTGTTTGCCGGATCAAGAGCTACCAACTCTTTTTCCGAAGGTAACTGGCTTCAGCAGAGC
GCAGATACCAAATACTGTTCTTCTAGTGTAGCCGTAGTTAGGCCACCACTTCAAGAACTCTGTAGCACCG
CCTACATACCTCGCTCTGCTAATCCTGTTACCAGTGGCTGCTGCCAGTGGCGATAAGTCGTGTCTTACCG
GGTTGGACTCAAGACGATAGTTACCGGATAAGGCGCAGCGGTCGGGCTGAACGGGGGGTTCGTGCACACA
GCCCAGCTTGGAGCGAACGACCTACACCGAACT
Features (pLannotate 1.2.2; 6 found; start..end, strand, type, name):
    400..449     +  CDS            lacI (fragment): lac repressor; lacI; The lac repressor binds to the lac operator to inhibit transcription in E. coli. This inhibition can be relieved by adding lactose or isopropyl-β-D-thiogalactopyranoside (IPTG).
    684..788     +  promoter       AmpR promoter: bla
    779..859     -  CDS            int (fragment): INT2_ECOLX - Protein inferred from homology: Swiss-Prot protein existence level 3. Putative integrase believed to be involved in the insertion of antibiotic resistance genes into plasmids and transposons. From Escherichia coli.
    947..1003    +  CDS            GmR (fragment): gentamycin acetyltransferase; aacC1; confers resistance to gentamycin
   1010..1798    +  CDS            aadA: S3AD_ECOLX - Experimental evidence at protein level: Swiss-Prot protein existence level 1. Mediates bacterial resistance to the antibiotics streptomycin and spectinomycin. From Escherichia coli.
   1972..217     +  rep_origin     ori (across the origin): high-copy-number ColE1/pMB1/pBR322/pUC origin of replication
