[The description below was written by a language model from this plasmid's Addgene catalogue record and pLannotate feature annotations shown in this document.]
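Description:
pC0.312 ECK120029600 is a small (about 2.3 kb) Level 0 part plasmid that carries a single transcription terminator, ECK120029600, as a 90 bp insert in the pICH41276 backbone. "Level 0" refers to the base tier of hierarchical, modular cloning systems such as Golden Gate/MoClo, in which individual standardised parts (promoters, coding sequences, terminators) are stored in separate plasmids and later combined into complete transcription units. The record does not describe the flanking restriction sites or overhangs. The terminator itself was not picked up as a feature by the automated annotation, so its position in the sequence is not stated.

The plasmid is maintained in E. coli at high copy number through a ColE1/pMB1/pUC-type origin of replication. Selection is with spectinomycin, conferred by the aadA aminoglycoside adenylyltransferase gene, which also gives streptomycin resistance. An AmpR (bla) promoter lies upstream of this marker region. The short fragments annotated as integrase, gentamicin acetyltransferase and lacI are most plausibly non-functional remnants of the resistance cassette and of the backbone's cloning history. No other expression cassette, reporter or tag is annotated, which fits a plasmid that serves purely as a part donor.

According to the associated publication title, the construct belongs to a study evaluating and comparing the efficiency of transcription terminators in different cyanobacterial species. Its expected use is as a source of this terminator for assembling gene expression constructs or terminator test devices in higher-level vectors.
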