Addgene plasmid #162364: pC0.312 ECK120029600
Purpose: Level 0 transcription terminator
Depositing lab: Alistair McCormick. Depositing organization: University of Edinburgh. Publication: Evaluation and Comparison of the Efficiency of Transcription Terminators in Different Cyanobacterial Species. Gale GAR, Wang B, McCormick AJ. Front Microbiol. 2021 Jan 15;11:624011. doi: 10.3389/fmicb.2020.624011. eCollection 2020. PubMed 33519785.
Backbone
  Vector backbone: pICH41276
Growth in bacteria
  Bacterial resistance: Spectinomycin, 50 μg/mL
  Growth temperature: 37°C
  Growth strain: DH5alpha
  Copy number: High Copy
Gene/Insert
  Gene/Insert name: ECK120029600
  Insert size (bp): 90
Terms and licenses: Academic/Nonprofit Terms; Industry Terms: Not Available to Industry
How to cite: pC0.312 ECK120029600 was a gift from Alistair McCormick (Addgene plasmid # 162364 ; http://n2t.net/addgene:162364 ; RRID:Addgene_162364)
